Addgene plasmid #111321: pRS314 snu114-del(IV)
Purpose: snu114-del(IV)
Depositing lab: Christine Guthrie. Depositing organization: University of California, San Francisco (UCSF). Publication: Genetic analysis reveals a role for the C terminus of the Saccharomyces cerevisiae GTPase Snu114 during spliceosome activation. Brenner TJ, Guthrie C. Genetics. 2005 Jul;170(3):1063-80. doi: 10.1534/genetics.105.042044. Epub 2005 May 23. PubMed 15911574.
Backbone
  Vector backbone: pRS314
  Backbone size w/o insert (bp): 4783
  Total vector size (bp): 8000
  Vector type: Yeast Expression
  Selectable markers: TRP1
Growth in bacteria
  Bacterial resistance: Ampicillin, 100 μg/mL
  Growth temperature: 37°C
  Growth strain: DH5alpha
  Copy number: Low Copy
Gene/Insert
  Gene/Insert name: SNU114 (alt names: GIN10; YKL173W)
  Species: S. cerevisiae (budding yeast)
  Insert size (bp): 3000
  Mutation: deletion of domain IVa
Terms and licenses: Academic/Nonprofit Terms; Industry Terms: Not Available to Industry
How to cite: pRS314 snu114-del(IV) was a gift from Christine Guthrie (Addgene plasmid # 111321 ; http://n2t.net/addgene:111321 ; RRID:Addgene_111321)
