[The description below was written by a language model from this plasmid's Addgene catalogue record and pLannotate feature annotations shown in this document.]
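Description:
pRS314 snu114-del(IV) is a yeast–E. coli shuttle plasmid built on the pRS314 backbone, a centromeric vector for Saccharomyces cerevisiae. In yeast it is maintained at low copy by a CEN6/ARS element and selected through the TRP1 auxotrophic marker, expressed from its own promoter. In bacteria it replicates from a ColE1/pUC-type origin and is selected with ampicillin through the β-lactamase gene. The backbone also retains pBluescript-derived elements: an f1 origin for single-stranded DNA production, lac promoter/operator and lacZα remnants, and T3 and T7 promoters flanking the cloning region.

The insert, of roughly 3 kb, is a mutant allele of SNU114 (also called GIN10 or YKL173W), which encodes the GTP-binding component of the U5 snRNP required for pre-mRNA splicing. The catalogue entry lists the mutation as a deletion of domain IVa, which fits the annotation of the coding sequence as a fragment relative to the reference protein. A 3xHA epitope tag lies just upstream of the SNU114 coding region on the same strand, suggesting an N-terminally tagged protein that can be detected or immunoprecipitated, although the record does not explicitly confirm that the two are fused in frame. No yeast promoter is annotated. About 300 bp of unannotated sequence precedes the tag and may contain native regulatory sequence, but the record does not state what drives expression.

The associated study is a genetic analysis of the Snu114 C terminus in spliceosome activation. The plasmid is therefore suited to introducing this domain-deletion allele into yeast to test its effects on viability, growth and splicing.

The sequenced record is 7,856 nt, close to the approximate 8,000 bp catalogue size.
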