Features (pLannotate 1.2.2; 20 found; start..end, strand, type, name):
    104..125     +  protein_bind   CAP binding site: CAP binding activates transcription in the presence of cAMP. E. coli catabolite activator protein
    140..170     +  promoter       lac promoter: promoter for the E. coli lac operon
    178..194     +  protein_bind   lac operator: The lac repressor binds to the lac operator to inhibit transcription in E. coli. This inhibition can be relieved by adding lactose or isopropyl-β-D-thiogalactopyranoside (IPTG). lac repressor encoded by lacI
    239..257     +  promoter       T3 promoter: promoter for bacteriophage T3 RNA polymerase
    269..291     -  misc_feature   MCS (fragment): pBluescript multiple cloning site
    610..699     +  CDS            3xHA: three tandem HA epitope tags
    715..3216    +  CDS            SNU114 (fragment): SN114_YEAST - Also known as GIN10. Experimental evidence at protein level: Swiss-Prot protein existence level 1. Component of the U5 snRNP complex required for pre-mRNA splicing. Binds GTP. From Saccharomyces cerevisiae (strain ATCC 204508 / S288c) (Baker's yeast).
   3454..3472    -  promoter       T7 promoter: promoter for bacteriophage T7 RNA polymerase
   3475..3632    +  CDS            lacZα (fragment): LacZα fragment of β-galactosidase; lacZ fragment
   3636..4064    +  rep_origin     f1 ori (sequence partly withheld): f1 bacteriophage origin of replication; arrow indicates direction of (+) strand synthesis
   4092..4143    -  misc_feature   bom (fragment): basis of mobility region from pBR322
   4194..4868    -  CDS            TRP1: phosphoribosylanthranilate isomerase, required for tryptophan biosynthesis; S. cerevisiae TRP1; yeast auxotrophic marker
   4869..5016    -  promoter       TRP1 promoter: S. cerevisiae TRP1
   5154..5203    -  misc_feature   bom (fragment): basis of mobility region from pBR322
   5305..5340    -  CDS            rop (fragment): Rop protein, which maintains plasmids at low copy number; rop
   5408..5911    -  misc_feature   CEN/ARS: S. cerevisiae CEN6 centromere fused to an autonomously replicating sequence
   5948..6052    +  promoter       AmpR promoter: bla
   6053..6913    +  CDS            AmpR: β-lactamase; bla; confers resistance to ampicillin, carbenicillin, and related antibiotics
   7084..7672    +  rep_origin     ori: high-copy-number ColE1/pMB1/pBR322/pUC origin of replication
   7855..91      +  CDS            lacI (fragment) (across the origin): lac repressor; lacI; The lac repressor binds to the lac operator to inhibit transcription in E. coli. This inhibition can be relieved by adding lactose or isopropyl-β-D-thiogalactopyranoside (IPTG).
>Addgene plasmid #111321 | pRS314 snu114-del(IV) | addgene full sequence | sequence record 217756 | Addgene NGS Result
GCCCAATACGCAAACCGCCTCTCCCCGCGCGTTGGCCGATTCATTAATGCAGCTGGCACGACAGGTTTCC
CGACTGGAAAGCGGGCAGTGAGCGCAACGCAATTAATGTGAGTTAGCTCACTCATTAGGCACCCCAGGCT
TTACACTTTATGCTTCCGGCTCGTATGTTGTGTGGAATTGTGAGCGGATAACAATTTCACACAGGAAACA
GCTATGACCATGATTACGCCAAGCTCGAAATTAACCCTCACTAAAGGGAACAAAAGCTGGTACCGGGCCC
CCCCTCGAGGTAGCGTATACTCTGGCATTTTTCATTTATTTGACTTATTTTTATTTATTTTATTGTACAA
TGGCAAACAAATACACGGACTGGTATGTTCTTCGTCAAATTGATGATCTGTTCTTTTGGCTTATCCTTAT
GGGATGATTAATGATTGTTAAAGCCTCATTGCGGAAATTTTAATGCCGGAAAGGCCTGAAAAATTTCAAA
GTGGCAGAAAACAAGGCTTTGGGGCATTACTTGCCAACGGCTGACGATTGCTAGCTGCTTTTACAGAAGC
GATACACAATAGCTCCTAACATAGCAAAATGGAATTCGGCCGCATCTTTTACCCATACGATGTTCCTGAC
TATGCGGGCTATCCCTATGACGTCCCGGACTATGCAGGATCCTATCCATATGACGTTCCAGATTACGCTG
CTCAGTGCAGATCTGAAGGTGACGATTTATTCGATGAGTTTGGAAATTTGATCGGAGTTGATCCTTTTGA
CTCGGATGAAGAAGAAAGTGTGCTGGATGAGCAAGAACAATATCAAACCAATACGTTTGAGGGGAGCGGC
AACAACAATGAGATTGAGAGCAGACAACTTACCTCGTTAGGAAGTAAAAAGGAACTTGGAATTTCCTTAG
AGCACCCTTATGGTAAGGAAGTGGAAGTATTAATGGAAACTAAGAACACACAGTCACCACAGACTCCACT
GGTAGAGCCGGTTACAGAACGAACAAAGTTGCAAGAGCATACAATTTTTACACAATTAAAAAAAAACATT
CCGAAGACTAGATATAATCGAGACTATATGTTATCAATGGCTAACATTCCGGAGAGGATAATAAATGTTG
GTGTCATTGGACCTCTTCACTCAGGTAAGACCTCTTTGATGGATCTCCTAGTAATCGACTCACACAAACG
CATACCAGATATGTCTAAGAATGTAGAACTTGGATGGAAACCGCTAAGATACCTGGATAATTTGAAACAA
GAGATTGACCGGGGTCTTTCCATTAAACTTAATGGTTCCACTCTACTCTGCACCGATTTAGAATCCAAGT
CTAGAATGATAAACTTTTTGGATGCACCAGGGCATGTTAATTTTATGGATGAAACGGCAGTCGCACTTGC
AGCAAGTGATCTGGTTTTAATCGTGATAGATGTTGTAGAAGGTGTTACATTTGTGGTAGAGCAATTGATA
AAACAAAGTATTAAAAATAATGTAGCAATGTGTTTTGTTATAAATAAACTCGACAGATTGATTCTAGATT
TAAAGTTGCCACCAATGGACGCATACTTGAAGTTAAATCATATAATTGCAAATATCAATTCCTTTACGAA
GGGAAACGTGTTTTCACCAATAGACAATAACATAATATTTGCGTCTACAAAGCTGGGCTTCACATTCACT
ATCAAGGAATTTGTTTCTTATTATTACGCCCACTCCATACCTTCTTCTAAGATAGACGACTTTACCACAA
GGCTATGGGGTAGCGTATATTACCATAAAGGTAATTTCAGGACAAAACCATTTGAAAATGTAGAGAAGTA
CCCGACTTTCGTTGAATTTATCCTCATCCCGCTTTATAAAATATTTTCCTACGCTTTATCTATGGAGAAA
GATAAATTAAAGAATTTGTTAAGGTCTAACTTTAGAGTTAATTTAAGTCAAGAGGCCCTCCAGTACGATC
CGCAACCTTTTTTAAAACACGTTCTACAGTTAATATTTAGGCAACAAACCGGTCTTGTAGATGCGATAAC
CAGATGTTATCAACCATTTGAATTATTCGACAATAAGACAGCTCATCTTTCAATTCCAGGAAAATCTACA
CCAGAAGGCACTCTTTGGGCTCATGTACTGAAAACTGTGGATTACGGTGGAGCAGAGTGGTCCCTTGTAC
GGATATACTCTGGACTTTTGAAGAGAGGGGATACAGTACGTATACTTGATACATCACAATCTGAATCTCG
CCAAAAAAGACAGTTGCATGATATCTCAAAGACGGAAACCTCCAACGAAGATGAAGATGAAGATGACGAA
ACGCCTTCATGTGAGGTCGAAGAAATTGGCTTATTAGGTGGCAGATATGTCTATCCGGTTCATGAAGCAC
ACAAAGGACAGATAGTATTAATAAAAGGTATTTCAAGTGCATATATTAAATCCGCGACGTTGTACTCTGT
AAAGAGTAAGGAGGACATGAAACAGCTAAAATTTTTCAAACCTTTAGATTATATTACCGAGGCAGTTTTC
AAAATTGTTCTTCAACCTTTACTGCCAAGGGAATTACCCAAGTTATTGGATGCCCTGAACAAAATTTCGA
AATACTACCCAGGCGTTATTATTAAAGTTGAGGAATCTGGAGAACATGTAATACTAGGAAATGGAGAGCT
GTATATGGACTGTTTGTTGTATGATCTAAGAGCGAGTTATGCAAAGATAGAAATTAAAATATCTGATCCT
TTAACTGTTGCGGCCGCAGCAATCCCAATTTTATTGGAACCCATCTATGAAGTTGACATCACGGTCCACG
CCCCCTTGCTGCCAATAGTAGAGGAACTTATGAAGAAGAGACGTGGAAGCAGGATATACAAAACAATAAA
AGTGGCAGGGACACCATTGTTGGAGGTTCGTGGACAAGTTCCGGTTATTGAATCTGCAGGATTCGAGACA
GATTTGAGATTATCTACGAATGGTCTTGGTATGTGTCAGCTGTACTTTTGGCACAAGATATGGAGGAAGG
TTCCTGGTGATGTTTTGGATAAAGATGCGTTTATTCCAAAATTGAAACCCGCACCTATCAACAGTTTAAG
TCGTGATTTCGTGATGAAAACAAGAAGGCGGAAGGGTATTTCTACAGGTGGATTTATGTCAAATGATGGT
CCTACGCTTGAAAAGTATATAAGCGCTGAATTATACGCTCAATTAAGAGAAAATGGCTTAGTACCGTGAA
AATCTTGGCGCATAAGAATTAAGCAATATGTCCACAATATTTTTATTCAGCAGAATTTACATATGACTTC
GTATTTAGTGATATAACTACTCATCGGGACTGAAAATTTTTTATTTCTGCCTAAATACAGATGAGATGAG
CTTTATAGAATTTTACGCTGTTAAAAAGTTAAACGGTAACAAAGCACAGTTAGTTGAACAACGGTATATA
GAGAATGGCGAGCTCCAATTCGCCCTATAGTGAGTCGTATTACAATTCACTGGCCGTCGTTTTACAACGT
CGTGACTGGGAAAACCCTGGCGTTACCCAACTTAATCGCCTTGCAGCACATCCCCCTTTCGCCAGCTGGC
GTAATAGCGAAGAGGCCCGCACCGATCGCCCTTCCCAACAGTTGCGCAGCCTGAATGGCGAATGG
[124 nt withheld, positions 3636-3759]
C
[91 nt withheld, positions 3761-3851]
A
[49 nt withheld, positions 3853-3901]
CCTTTGACGTTGGAGTCCACGTTCTTT
[37 nt withheld, positions 3929-3965]
ACCCTATCTCGGTCTATTCTTTTGATTTATAAGGGATTTTGCCGATTTCGGCCTATTGGTTAAAAAATGA
GCTGATTTAACAAAAATTTAACGCGAATTTTAACAAAATATTAACGCTTACAATTTCCTGATGCGGTATT
TTCTCCTTACGCATCTGTGCGGTATTTCACACCGCATAGATCGGCAAGTGCACAAACAATACTTAAATAA
ATACTACTCAGTAATAACCTATTTCTTAGCATTTTTGACGAAATTTGCTATTTTGTTAGAGTCTTTTACA
CCATTTGTCTCCACACCTCCGCTTACATCAACACCAATAACGCCATTTAATCTAAGCGCATCACCAACAT
TTTCTGGCGTCAGTCCACCAGCTAACATAAAATGTAAGCTTTCGGGGCTCTCTTGCCTTCCAACCCAGTC
AGAAATCGAGTTCCAATCCAAAAGTTCACCTGTCCCACCTGCTTCTGAATCAAACAAGGGAATAAACGAA
TGAGGTTTCTGTGAAGCTGCACTGAGTAGTATGTTGCAGTCTTTTGGAAATACGAGTCTTTTAATAACTG
GCAAACCGAGGAACTCTTGGTATTCTTGCCACGACTCATCTCCATGCAGTTGGACGATATCAATGCCGTA
ATCATTGACCAGAGCCAAAACATCCTCCTTAGGTTGATTACGAAACACGCCAACCAAGTATTTCGGAGTG
CCTGAACTATTTTTATATGCTTTTACAAGACTTGAAATTTTCCTTGCAATAACCGGGTCAATTGTTCTCT
TTCTATTGGGCACACATATAATACCCAGCAAGTCAGCATCGGAATCTAGAGCACATTCTGCGGCCTCTGT
GCTCTGCAAGCCGCAAACTTTCACCAATGGACCAGAACTACCTGTGAAATTAATAACAGACATACTCCAA
GCTGCCTTTGTGTGCTTAATCACGTATACTCACGTGCTCAATAGTCACCAATGCCCTCCCTCTTGGCCCT
CTCCTTTTCTTTTTTCGACCGAATTAATTCTTAATCGGCAAAAAAAGAAAAGCTCCGGATCAAGATTGTA
CGTAAGGTGACAAGCTATTTTTCAATAAAGAATATCTTCCACTACTGCCATCTGGCGTCATAACTGCAAA
GTACACATATATTACGATGCTGTTCTATTAAATGCTTCCTATATTATATATATAGTAATGTCGTGATCTA
TGGTGCACTCTCAGTACAATCTGCTCTGATGCCGCATAGTTAAGCCAGCCCCGACACCCGCCAACACCCG
CTGACGCGCCCTGACGGGCTTGTCTGCTCCCGGCATCCGCTTACAGACAAGCTGTGACCGTCTCCGGGAG
CTGCATGTGTCAGAGGTTTTCACCGTCATCACCGAAACGCGCGAGACGAAAGGGCCTCGTGATACGCCTA
TTTTTATAGGTTAATGTCATGATAATAATGGTTTCTTAGACGGATCGCTTGCCTGTAACTTACACGCGCC
TCGTATCTTTTAATGATGGAATAATTTGGGAATTTACTCTGTGTTTATTTATTTTTATGTTTTGTATTTG
GATTTTAGAAAGTAAATAAAGAAGGTAGAAGAGTTACGGAATGAAGAAAAAAAAATAAACAAAGGTTTAA
AAAATTTCAACAAAAAGCGTACTTTACATATATATTTATTAGACAAGAAAAGCAGATTAAATAGATATAC
ATTCGATTAACGATAAGTAAAATGTAAAATCACAGGATTTTCGTGTGTGGTCTTCTACACAGACAAGATG
AAACAATTCGGCATTAATACCTGAGAGCAGGAAGAGCAAGATAAAAGGTAGTATTTGTTGGCGATCCCCC
TAGAGTCTTTTACATCTTCGGAAAACAAAAACTATTTTTTCTTTAATTTCTTTTTTTACTTTCTATTTTT
AATTTATATATTTATATTAAAAAATTTAAATTATAATTATTTTTATAGCACGTGATGAAAAGGACCCAGG
TGGCACTTTTCGGGGAAATGTGCGCGGAACCCCTATTTGTTTATTTTTCTAAATACATTCAAATATGTAT
CCGCTCATGAGACAATAACCCTGATAAATGCTTCAATAATATTGAAAAAGGAAGAGTATGAGTATTCAAC
ATTTCCGTGTCGCCCTTATTCCCTTTTTTGCGGCATTTTGCCTTCCTGTTTTTGCTCACCCAGAAACGCT
GGTGAAAGTAAAAGATGCTGAAGATCAGTTGGGTGCACGAGTGGGTTACATCGAACTGGATCTCAACAGC
GGTAAGATCCTTGAGAGTTTTCGCCCCGAAGAACGTTTTCCAATGATGAGCACTTTTAAAGTTCTGCTAT
GTGGCGCGGTATTATCCCGTATTGACGCCGGGCAAGAGCAACTCGGTCGCCGCATACACTATTCTCAGAA
TGACTTGGTTGAGTACTCACCAGTCACAGAAAAGCATCTTACGGATGGCATGACAGTAAGAGAATTATGC
AGTGCTGCCATAACCATGAGTGATAACACTGCGGCCAACTTACTTCTGACAACGATCGGAGGACCGAAGG
AGCTAACCGCTTTTTTGCACAACATGGGGGATCATGTAACTCGCCTTGATCGTTGGGAACCGGAGCTGAA
TGAAGCCATACCAAACGACGAGCGTGACACCACGATGCCTGTAGCAATGGCAACAACGTTGCGCAAACTA
TTAACTGGCGAACTACTTACTCTAGCTTCCCGGCAACAATTAATAGACTGGATGGAGGCGGATAAAGTTG
CAGGACCACTTCTGCGCTCGGCCCTTCCGGCTGGCTGGTTTATTGCTGATAAATCTGGAGCCGGTGAGCG
TGGGTCTCGCGGTATCATTGCAGCACTGGGGCCAGATGGTAAGCCCTCCCGTATCGTAGTTATCTACACG
ACGGGGAGTCAGGCAACTATGGATGAACGAAATAGACAGATCGCTGAGATAGGTGCCTCACTGATTAAGC
ATTGGTAACTGTCAGACCAAGTTTACTCATATATACTTTAGATTGATTTAAAACTTCATTTTTAATTTAA
AAGGATCTAGGTGAAGATCCTTTTTGATAATCTCATGACCAAAATCCCTTAACGTGAGTTTTCGTTCCAC
TGAGCGTCAGACCCCGTAGAAAAGATCAAAGGATCTTCTTGAGATCCTTTTTTTCTGCGCGTAATCTGCT
GCTTGCAAACAAAAAAACCACCGCTACCAGCGGTGGTTTGTTTGCCGGATCAAGAGCTACCAACTCTTTT
TCCGAAGGTAACTGGCTTCAGCAGAGCGCAGATACCAAATACTGTTCTTCTAGTGTAGCCGTAGTTAGGC
CACCACTTCAAGAACTCTGTAGCACCGCCTACATACCTCGCTCTGCTAATCCTGTTACCAGTGGCTGCTG
CCAGTGGCGATAAGTCGTGTCTTACCGGGTTGGACTCAAGACGATAGTTACCGGATAAGGCGCAGCGGTC
GGGCTGAACGGGGGGTTCGTGCACACAGCCCAGCTTGGAGCGAACGACCTACACCGAACTGAGATACCTA
CAGCGTGAGCTATGAGAAAGCGCCACGCTTCCCGAAGGGAGAAAGGCGGACAGGTATCCGGTAAGCGGCA
GGGTCGGAACAGGAGAGCGCACGAGGGAGCTTCCAGGGGGAAACGCCTGGTATCTTTATAGTCCTGTCGG
GTTTCGCCACCTCTGACTTGAGCGTCGATTTTTGTGATGCTCGTCAGGGGGGCGGAGCCTATGGAAAAAC
GCCAGCAACGCGGCCTTTTTACGGTTCCTGGCCTTTTGCTGGCCTTTTGCTCACATGTTCTTTCCTGCGT
TATCCCCTGATTCTGTGGATAACCGTATTACCGCCTTTGAGTGAGCTGATACCGCTCGCCGCAGCCGAAC
GACCGAGCGCAGCGAGTCAGTGAGCGAGGAAGCGGAAGAGC
